>Addgene plasmid #139484 | pCAGGS-mEGFP-loxP-P2A-dTKneo-pA-loxP | addgene full sequence | sequence record 276121 | Addgene NGS Result
GTCGACATTGATTATTGACTAGTTATTAATAGTAATCAATTACGGGGTCATTAGTTCATAGCCCATATAT
GGAGTTCCGCGTTACATAACTTACGGTAAATGGCCCGCCTGGCTGACCGCCCAACGACCCCCGCCCATTG
ACGTCAATAATGACGTATGTTCCCATAGTAACGCCAATAGGGACTTTCCATTGACGTCAATGGGTGGAGT
ATTTACGGTAAACTGCCCACTTGGCAGTACATCAAGTGTATCATATGCCAAGTACGCCCCCTATTGACGT
CAATGACGGTAAATGGCCCGCCTGGCATTATGCCCAGTACATGACCTTATGGGACTTTCCTACTTGGCAG
TACATCTACGTATTAGTCATCGCTATTACCATGGTCGAGGTGAGCCCCACGTTCTGCTTCACTCTCCCCA
TCTCCCCCCCCTCCCCACCCCCAATTTTGTATTTATTTATTTTTTAATTATTTTGTGCAGCGATGGGGGC
GGGGGGGGGGGGCGCGCGCCAGGCGGGGCGGGGCGGGGCGAGGGGCGGGGCGGGGCGAGGCGGAGAGGTG
CGGCGGCAGCCAATCAGAGCGGCGCGCTCCGAAAGTTTCCTTTTATGGCGAGGCGGCGGCGGCGGCGGCC
CTATAAAAAGCGAAGCGCGCGGCGGGCGGGAGTCGCTGCGCGCTGCCTTCGCCCCGTGCCCCGCTCCGCC
GCCGCCTCGCGCCGCCCGCCCCGGCTCTGACTGACCGCGTTACTCCCACAGGTGAGCGGGCGGGACGGCC
CTTCTCCTCCGGGCTGTAATTAGCGCTTGGTTTAATGACGGCTTGTTTCTTTTCTGTGGCTGCGTGAAAG
CCTTGAGGGGCTCCGGGAGGGCCCTTTGTGCGGGGGGAGCGGCTCGGGGGGTGCGTGCGTGTGTGTGTGC
GTGGGGAGCGCCGCGTGCGGCTCCGCGCTGCCCGGCGGCTGTGAGCGCTGCGGGCGCGGCGCGGGGCTTT
GTGCGCTCCGCAGTGTGCGCGAGGGGAGCGCGGCCGGGGGCGGTGCCCCGCGGTGCGGGGGGGGCTGCGA
GGGGAACAAAGGCTGCGTGCGGGGTGTGTGCGTGGGGGGGTGAGCAGGGGGTGTGGGCGCGTCGGTCGGG
CTGCAACCCCCCCTGCACCCCCCTCCCCGAGTTGCTGAGCACGGCCCGGCTTCGGGTGCGGGGCTCCGTA
CGGGGCGTGGCGCGGGGCTCGCCGTGCCGGGCGGGGGGTGGCGGCAGGTGGGGGTGCCGGGCGGGGCGGG
GCCGCCTCGGGCCGGGGAGGGCTCGGGGGAGGGGCGCGGCGGCCCCCGGAGCGCCGGCGGCTGTCGAGGC
GCGGCGAGCCGCAGCCATTGCCTTTTATGGTAATCGTGCGAGAGGGCGCAGGGACTTCCTTTGTCCCAAA
TCTGTGCGGAGCCGAAATCTGGGAGGCGCCGCCGCACCCCCTCTAGCGGGCGCGGGGCGAAGCGGTGCGG
CGCCGGCAGGAAGGAAATGGGCGGGGAGGGCCTTCGTGCGTCGCCGCGCCGCCGTCCCCTTCTCCCTCTC
CAGCCTCGGGGCTGTCCGCGGGGGGACGGCTGCCTTCGGGGGGGACGGGGCAGGGCGGGGTTCGGCTTCT
GGCGTGTGACCGGCGGCTCTAGAGCCTCTGCTAACCATGTTCATGCCTTCTTCTTTTTCCTACAGCTCCT
GGGCAACGTGCTGGTTATTGTGCTGTCTCATCATTTTGGCAAAGAATTCGGCATGGTGAGCAAGGGCGAG
GAGCTGTTCACCGGGGTGGTGCCCATCCTGGTCGAGCTGGACGGCGACGTAAACGGCCACAAGTTCAGCG
TGTCCGGCGAGGGCGAGGGCGATGCCACCTACGGCAAGCTGACCCTGAAGTTCATCTGCACCACCGGCAA
GCTGCCCGTGCCCTGGCCCACCCTCGTGACCACCCTGACCTACGGCGTGCAGTGCTTCAGCCGCTACCCC
GACCACATGAAGCAGCACGACTTCTTCAAGTCCGCCATGCCCGAAGGCTACGTCCAGGAGCGCACCATCT
TCTTCAAGGACGACGGCAACTACAAGACCCGCGCCGAGGTGAAGTTCGAGGGCGACACCCTGGTGAACCG
CATCGAGCTGAAGGGCATCGACTTCAAGGAGGACGGCAACATCCTGGGGCACAAGCTGGAGTACAACTAC
AACAGCCACAACGTCTATATCATGGCCGACAAGCAGAAGAACGGCATCAAGGTGAACTTCAAGATCCGCC
ACAACATCGAGGACGGCAGCGTGCAGCTCGCCGACCACTACCAGCAGAACACCCCCATCGGCGACGGCCC
CGTGCTGCTGCCCGACAACCACTACCTGAGCACCCAGTCCAAGCTTAGCAAAGACCCCAACGAGAAGCGC
GATCACATGGTCCTGCTGGAGTTCGTGACCGCCGCCGGGATCACTCTCGGCATGGACGAGCTGTACCTCG
AGGGAATAACTTCGTATAGCATACATTATACGAAGTTATTGGGAAGCGGAGCTACTAACTTCAGCCTGCT
GAAGCAGGCTGGAGACGTGGAGGAGAACCCTGGACCTATGCCCACGCTACTGCGGGTTTATATAGACGGT
CCTCACGGGATGGGGAAAACCACCACCACGCAACTGCTGGTGGCCCTGGGTTCGCGCGACGATATCGTCT
ACGTACCCGAGCCGATGACTTACTGGCAGGTGCTGGGGGCTTCCGAGACAATCGCGAACATCTACACCAC
ACAACACCGCCTCGACCAGGGTGAGATATCGGCCGGGGACGCGGCGGTGGTAATGACAAGCGCCCAGATA
ACAATGGGCATGCCTTATGCCGTGACCGACGCCGTTCTGGCTCCTCATATCGGGGGGGAGGCTGGGAGCT
CACATGCCCCGCCCCCGGCCCTCACCCTCATCTTCGACCGCCATCCCATCGCCGCCCTCCTGTGCTACCC
GGCCGCGCGATACCTTATGGGCAGCATGACCCCCCAGGCCGTGCTGGCGTTCGTGGCCCTCATCCCGCCG
ACCTTGCCCGGCACAAACATCGTGTTGGGGGCCCTTCCGGAGGACAGACACATCGACCGCCTGGCCAAAC
GCCAGCGCCCCGGCGAGCGGCTTGACCTGGCTATGCTGGCCGCGATTCGCCGCGTTTACGGGCTGCTTGC
CAATACGGTGCGGTATCTGCAGGGCGGCGGGTCGTGGCGGGAGGATTGGGGACAGCTTTCGGGGACGGCC
GTGCCGCCCCAGGGTGCCGAGCCCCAGAGCAACGCGGGCCCACGACCCCATATCGGGGACACGTTATTTA
CCCTGTTTCGGGCCCCCGAGTTGCTGGCCCCCAACGGCGACCTGTACAACGTGTTTGCCTGGGCCTTGGA
CGTCTTGGCCAAACGCCTCCGTCCCATGCACGTCTTTATCCTGGATTACGACCAATCGCCCGCCGGCTGC
CGGGACGCCCTGCTGCAACTTACCTCCGGGATGGTCCAGACCCACGTCACCACCCCCGGCTCCATACCGA
CGATCTGCGACCTGGCGCGCACGTTTGCCCGGGAGATGGGGGAGGCTAACGGCGGATCAGGTGGCATGAT
TGAACAAGATGGATTGCACGCAGGTTCTCCGGCCGCTTGGGTGGAGAGGCTATTCGGCTATGACTGGGCA
CAACAGACAATCGGCTGCTCTGATGCCGCCGTGTTCCGGCTGTCAGCGCAGGGGCGCCCGGTTCTTTTTG
TCAAGACCGACCTGTCCGGTGCCCTGAATGAACTGCAGGACGAGGCAGCGCGGCTATCGTGGCTGGCCAC
GACGGGCGTTCCTTGCGCAGCTGTGCTCGACGTTGTCACTGAAGCGGGAAGGGACTGGCTGCTATTGGGC
GAAGTGCCGGGGCAGGATCTCCTGTCATCCCACCTTGCTCCTGCCGAGAAAGTATCCATCATGGCTGATG
CAATGCGGCGGCTGCATACGCTTGATCCGGCTACCTGCCCATTCGACCACCAAGCGAAACATCGCATCGA
GCGAGCACGTACTCGGATGGAAGCCGGTCTTGTCGATCAGGATGATCTGGACGAAGAGCATCAGGGGCTC
GCGCCAGCCGAACTGTTCGCCAGGCTCAAGGCGCGCATGCCCGACGGCGAGGATCTCGTCGTGACCCATG
GCGATGCCTGCTTGCCGAATATCATGGTGGAAAATGGCCGCTTTTCTGGATTCATCGACTGTGGCCGGCT
GGGTGTGGCGGACCGCTATCAGGACATAGCGTTGGCTACCCGTGATATTGCTGAAGAGCTTGGCGGCGAA
TGGGCTGACCGCTTCCTCGTGCTTTACGGTATCGCCGCTCCCGATTCGCAGCGCATCGCCTTCTATCGCC
TTCTTGACGAGTTCTTCTGAGCTGATCAGCCTCGACTGTGCCTTCTAGTTGCCAGCCATCTGTTGTTTGC
CCCTCCCCCGTGCCTTCCTTGACCCTGGAAGGTGCCACTCCCACTGTCCTTTCCTAATAAAATGAGGAAA
TTGCATCGCATTGTCTGAGTAGGTGTCATTCTATTCTGGGGGGTGGGGTGGGGCAGGACAGCAAGGGGGA
GGATTGGGAAGACAATAGCAGGCATGCTGGGGATGCGGTGGGCTCTATGGCTTCTGATAACTTCGTATAG
CATACATTATACGAAGTTATAGCGGCCGCCACCGCGGTGGAGCTCCAGCTTTTGTTCCCTTTAGTGAGGG
TTAATTGCGCGCTTGGCGTAATCATGGTCATAGCTGTTTCCTGTGTGAAATTGTTATCCGCTAATTCACT
CCTCAGGTGCAGGCTGCCTATCAGAAGGTGGTGGCTGGTGTGGCCAATGCCCTGGCTCACAAATACCACT
GAGATCTTTTTCCCTCTGCCAAAAATTATGGGGACATCATGAAGCCCCTTGAGCATCTGACTTCTGGCTA
ATAAAGGAAATTTATTTTCATTGCAATAGTGTGTTGGAATTTTTTGTGTCTCTCACTCGGAAGGACATAT
GGGAGGGCAAATCATTTAAAACATCAGAATGAGTATTTGGTTTAGAGTTTGGCAACATATGCCCATATGC
TGGCTGCCATGAACAAAGGTTGGCTATAAAGAGGTCATCAGTATATGAAACAGCCCCCTGCTGTCCATTC
CTTATTCCATAGAAAAGCCTTGACTTGAGGTTAGATTTTTTTTATATTTTGTTTTGTGTTATTTTTTTCT
TTAACATCCCTAAAATTTTCCTTACATGTTTTACTAGCCAGATTTTTCCTCCTCTCCTGACTACTCCCAG
TCATAGCTGTCCCTCTTCTCTTATGGAGATCCCTCGACCTGCAGCCCAAGCTTGGCGTAATCATGGTCAT
AGCTGTTTCCTGTGTGAAATTGTTATCCGCTCACAATTCCACACAACATACGAGCCGGAAGCATAAAGTG
TAAAGCCTGGGGTGCCTAATGAGTGAGCTAACTCACATTAATTGCGTTGCGCTCACTGCCCGCTTTCCAG
TCGGGAAACCTGTCGTGCCAGCGGATCCGCATCTCAATTAGTCAGCAACCATAGTCCCGCCCCTAACTCC
GCCCATCCCGCCCCTAACTCCGCCCAGTTCCGCCCATTCTCCGCCCCATGGCTGACTAATTTTTTTTATT
TATGCAGAGGCCGAGGCCGCCTCGGCCTCTGAGCTATTCCAGAAGTAGTGAGGAGGCTTTTTTGGAGGCC
TAGGCTTTTGCAAAAAGCTAACTTGTTTATTGCAGCTTATAATGGTTACAAATAAAGCAATAGCATCACA
AATTTCACAAATAAAGCATTTTTTTCACTGCATTCTAGTTGTGGTTTGTCCAAACTCATCAATGTATCTT
ATCATGTCTGGATCCGCTGCATTAATGAATCGGCCAACGCGCGGGGAGAGGCGGTTTGCGTATTGGGCGC
TCTTCCGCTTCCTCGCTCACTGACTCGCTGCGCTCGGTCGTTCGGCTGCGGCGAGCGGTATCAGCTCACT
CAAAGGCGGTAATACGGTTATCCACAGAATCAGGGGATAACGCAGGAAAGAACATGTGAGCAAAAGGCCA
GCAAAAGGCCAGGAACCGTAAAAAGGCCGCGTTGCTGGCGTTTTTCCATAGGCTCCGCCCCCCTGACGAG
CATCACAAAAATCGACGCTCAAGTCAGAGGTGGCGAAACCCGACAGGACTATAAAGATACCAGGCGTTTC
CCCCTGGAAGCTCCCTCGTGCGCTCTCCTGTTCCGACCCTGCCGCTTACCGGATACCTGTCCGCCTTTCT
CCCTTCGGGAAGCGTGGCGCTTTCTCATAGCTCACGCTGTAGGTATCTCAGTTCGGTGTAGGTCGTTCGC
TCCAAGCTGGGCTGTGTGCACGAACCCCCCGTTCAGCCCGACCGCTGCGCCTTATCCGGTAACTATCGTC
TTGAGTCCAACCCGGTAAGACACGACTTATCGCCACTGGCAGCAGCCACTGGTAACAGGATTAGCAGAGC
GAGGTATGTAGGCGGTGCTACAGAGTTCTTGAAGTGGTGGCCTAACTACGGCTACACTAGAAGAACAGTA
TTTGGTATCTGCGCTCTGCTGAAGCCAGTTACCTTCGGAAAAAGAGTTGGTAGCTCTTGATCCGGCAAAC
AAACCACCGCTGGTAGCGGTGGTTTTTTTGTTTGCAAGCAGCAGATTACGCGCAGAAAAAAAGGATCTCA
AGAAGATCCTTTGATCTTTTCTACGGGGTCTGACGCTCAGTGGAACGAAAACTCACGTTAAGGGATTTTG
GTCATGAGATTATCAAAAAGGATCTTCACCTAGATCCTTTTAAATTAAAAATGAAGTTTTAAATCAATCT
AAAGTATATATGAGTAAACTTGGTCTGACAGTTACCAATGCTTAATCAGTGAGGCACCTATCTCAGCGAT
CTGTCTATTTCGTTCATCCATAGTTGCCTGACTCCCCGTCGTGTAGATAACTACGATACGGGAGGGCTTA
CCATCTGGCCCCAGTGCTGCAATGATACCGCGAGACCCACGCTCACCGGCTCCAGATTTATCAGCAATAA
ACCAGCCAGCCGGAAGGGCCGAGCGCAGAAGTGGTCCTGCAACTTTATCCGCCTCCATCCAGTCTATTAA
TTGTTGCCGGGAAGCTAGAGTAAGTAGTTCGCCAGTTAATAGTTTGCGCAACGTTGTTGCCATTGCTACA
GGCATCGTGGTGTCACGCTCGTCGTTTGGTATGGCTTCATTCAGCTCCGGTTCCCAACGATCAAGGCGAG
TTACATGATCCCCCATGTTGTGCAAAAAAGCGGTTAGCTCCTTCGGTCCTCCGATCGTTGTCAGAAGTAA
GTTGGCCGCAGTGTTATCACTCATGGTTATGGCAGCACTGCATAATTCTCTTACTGTCATGCCATCCGTA
AGATGCTTTTCTGTGACTGGTGAGTACTCAACCAAGTCATTCTGAGAATAGTGTATGCGGCGACCGAGTT
GCTCTTGCCCGGCGTCAATACGGGATAATACCGCGCCACATAGCAGAACTTTAAAAGTGCTCATCATTGG
AAAACGTTCTTCGGGGCGAAAACTCTCAAGGATCTTACCGCTGTTGAGATCCAGTTCGATGTAACCCACT
CGTGCACCCAACTGATCTTCAGCATCTTTTACTTTCACCAGCGTTTCTGGGTGAGCAAAAACAGGAAGGC
AAAATGCCGCAAAAAAGGGAATAAGGGCGACACGGAAATGTTGAATACTCATACTCTTCCTTTTTCAATA
TTATTGAAGCATTTATCAGGGTTATTGTCTCATGAGCGGATACATATTTGAATGTATTTAGAAAAATAAA
CAAATAGGGGTTCCGCGCACATTTCCCCGAAAAGTGCCACCTGG
Features (pLannotate 1.2.2; 25 found; start..end, strand, type, name):
      4..383     +  enhancer       CMV enhancer: human cytomegalovirus immediate early enhancer
    385..658     +  promoter       chicken β-actin promoter: No description available
    659..1675    +  intron         chimeric intron: chimera between introns from chicken β-actin and rabbit β-globin
   1673..1729    +  CDS            HBB (fragment): HBB_LEPEU - Experimental evidence at protein level: Swiss-Prot protein existence level 1. Involved in oxygen transport from the lung to the various peripheral tissues. From Lepus europaeus (European hare).
   1733..2446    +  CDS            mEGFP: mEGFP is a basic (constitutively fluorescent) green fluorescent protein published in 2002, derived from Aequorea victoria. It has moderate acid sensitivity.
   2456..2489    +  protein_bind   loxP: Cre-mediated recombination occurs in the 8-bp core sequence (GCATACAT). Cre recombinase
   2558..3550    +  CDS            ΔTK: truncated herpes simplex virus thymidine kinase (Salomon et al., 1995) confers sensitivity to nucleoside analogs such as acyclovir or ganciclovir
   3566..4357    +  CDS            neo: KKA2_KLEPN - Also known as kan, nptII. Experimental evidence at protein level: Swiss-Prot protein existence level 1. Resistance to kanamycin, neomycin, paromomycin, ribostamycin, butirosin and gentamicin B. From Klebsiella pneumoniae.
   4376..4600    +  polyA_signal   bGH poly(A) signal: bovine growth hormone polyadenylation signal
   4607..4640    +  protein_bind   loxP: Cre-mediated recombination occurs in the 8-bp core sequence (GCATACAT). Cre recombinase
   4641..4665    -  misc_feature   MCS (fragment): pBluescript multiple cloning site
   4678..4696    -  promoter       T3 promoter: promoter for bacteriophage T3 RNA polymerase
   4755..4829    +  CDS            HBB (fragment): HBB_PONPY - Experimental evidence at transcript level: Swiss-Prot protein existence level 2. Involved in oxygen transport from the lung to the various peripheral tissues. From Pongo pygmaeus (Bornean orangutan).
   4900..4955    +  polyA_signal   β-globin poly(A) signal: rabbit β-globin polyadenylation signal (Gil and Proudfoot, 1987)
   5340..5356    -  protein_bind   lac operator: The lac repressor binds to the lac operator to inhibit transcription in E. coli. This inhibition can be relieved by adding lactose or isopropyl-β-D-thiogalactopyranoside (IPTG). lac repressor encoded by lacI
   5364..5394    -  promoter       lac promoter: promoter for the E. coli lac operon
   5409..5430    -  protein_bind   CAP binding site: CAP binding activates transcription in the presence of cAMP. E. coli catabolite activator protein
   5443..5482    -  CDS            lacI (fragment): lac repressor; lacI; The lac repressor binds to the lac operator to inhibit transcription in E. coli. This inhibition can be relieved by adding lactose or isopropyl-β-D-thiogalactopyranoside (IPTG).
   5489..5511    +  promoter       SV40 promoter (fragment): SV40 enhancer and early promoter
   5535..5670    +  rep_origin     SV40 ori: SV40 origin of replication
   5690..5824    +  polyA_signal   SV40 poly(A) signal: SV40 polyadenylation signal
   5826..5880    -  CDS            lacI (fragment): lac repressor; lacI; The lac repressor binds to the lac operator to inhibit transcription in E. coli. This inhibition can be relieved by adding lactose or isopropyl-β-D-thiogalactopyranoside (IPTG).
   6063..6651    -  rep_origin     ori: high-copy-number ColE1/pMB1/pBR322/pUC origin of replication
   6822..7682    -  CDS            AmpR: β-lactamase; bla; confers resistance to ampicillin, carbenicillin, and related antibiotics
   7683..7787    -  promoter       AmpR promoter: bla
