[The description below was written by a language model from this plasmid's Addgene catalogue record and pLannotate feature annotations shown in this document.]
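Description:
pCAGGS-mEGFP-loxP-P2A-dTKneo-pA-loxP is a mammalian expression plasmid built on the pCAGGS backbone. Its stated use is as a PCR template for generating mEGFP knock-in donor vectors, not as an expression construct in its own right. It is propagated in E. coli at high copy from a ColE1/pUC-type origin under ampicillin selection (AmpR with its bla promoter). The backbone also carries an SV40 origin, an SV40 poly(A) signal and lac promoter/operator remnants. The catalogue lists a total size of 7,777 bp, while the annotated full sequence is 7,814 nt.

The synthetic insert, cloned between EcoRI and NotI, sits downstream of the CAG promoter, annotated as the CMV enhancer, chicken β-actin promoter and chimeric β-actin/β-globin intron. It begins with monomeric EGFP, followed by a loxP site. According to the construct name, a P2A self-cleaving peptide comes next; it is not separately annotated but would fit the gap before the next coding sequence. This is followed by dTKneo, a fusion of truncated herpes simplex virus thymidine kinase to the neomycin phosphotransferase gene, then a bGH poly(A) signal and a second loxP in the same orientation. The backbone's rabbit β-globin poly(A) signal lies further downstream.

When the amplified cassette is placed in frame at an endogenous locus, the mEGFP tag and dTKneo would be translated from one transcript through the P2A. The neo portion allows positive selection of integrants. Cre recombination between the loxP sites then removes the marker and its poly(A), and loss of ΔTK can be selected for with nucleoside analogues such as ganciclovir, leaving the mEGFP-tagged gene. The associated publication concerns single-cell quantification of endogenous protein concentrations and dissociation constants.
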