Addgene plasmid #139484: pCAGGS-mEGFP-loxP-P2A-dTKneo-pA-loxP
Purpose: PCR template for mEGFP gene knock-in donor vector
Depositing lab: Kazuhiro Aoki. Depositing organization: National Institute for Basic Biology. Publication: Single-cell quantification of the concentrations and dissociation constants of endogenous proteins. Komatsubara AT, Goto Y, Kondo Y, Matsuda M, Aoki K. J Biol Chem. 2019 Apr 12;294(15):6062-6072. doi: 10.1074/jbc.RA119.007685. Epub 2019 Feb 9. PubMed 30739083.
Backbone
  Vector backbone: pCAGGS
  Backbone manufacturer: Junichi Miyazaki (Osaka University, Japan)
  Backbone size w/o insert (bp): 4870
  Total vector size (bp): 7777
  Vector type: Mammalian Expression
Growth in bacteria
  Bacterial resistance: Ampicillin, 100 μg/mL
  Growth temperature: 37°C
  Growth strain: DH5alpha
  Copy number: High Copy
Gene/Insert
  Gene/Insert name: mEGFP-loxP-P2A-dTKneo-pA-loxP (alt name: dTKneo: deleted thymidine kinase gene fused with neo gene for positive and negative selection)
  Species: Synthetic
  Promoter: CAG promoter
  Tag / fusion protein: mEGFP (N terminal on backbone)
  Cloning method: Restriction Enzyme; 5′ cloning site EcoRI (not destroyed); 3′ cloning site NotI (not destroyed)
  Sequencing primers: 5′ catgttcatgccttcttctttttcc; 3′ agatgctcaaggggcttcatgatg
Terms and licenses: Academic/Nonprofit Terms; Industry Terms: Not Available to Industry
How to cite: pCAGGS-mEGFP-loxP-P2A-dTKneo-pA-loxP was a gift from Kazuhiro Aoki (Addgene plasmid # 139484 ; http://n2t.net/addgene:139484 ; RRID:Addgene_139484)
